Addgene plasmid #168786: pGem-LP2-loxP-bar-lox2272-71
Purpose: Vector to create landing pad 2 (LP2) by homologous recombination in Aspergillus nidulans IS1 site. The strain A. nidulans LP2 is used for recombinase mediated chromosomal integration.
Depositing lab: Yit Heng Chooi. Depositing organization: University of Western Australia. Publication: Cre/lox-Mediated Chromosomal Integration of Biosynthetic Gene Clusters for Heterologous Expression in Aspergillus nidulans. Roux I, Chooi YH. ACS Synth Biol. 2022 Feb 16. doi: 10.1021/acssynbio.1c00458. PubMed 35168324.
Backbone
  Vector backbone: pGEM
  Backbone size w/o insert (bp): 3033
  Total vector size (bp): 6560
  Vector type: Cre/Lox, Synthetic Biology
  Selectable markers: Basta
Growth in bacteria
  Bacterial resistance: Ampicillin, 100 μg/mL
  Growth temperature: 37°C
  Growth strain: DH5alpha
  Copy number: High Copy
Gene/Insert 1
  Gene/Insert name: bar (alt name: Glufosinate/basta-resistance)
  Species: Synthetic; Streptomyces hygroscopicus
  Insert size (bp): 939
  Cloning method: Gibson Cloning
  Sequencing primers: 5′ GATCGGAAGCGATAACACGC
Gene/Insert 2
  Gene/Insert name: IS1 Homology arm 1
  Species: Aspergillus nidulans
  Insert size (bp): 1040
  Cloning method: Gibson Cloning
  Sequencing primers: 5′ CCCAGTCACGACGTTGTAAAACG
Gene/Insert 3
  Gene/Insert name: IS1 Homology arm 2
  Species: Aspergillus nidulans
  Insert size (bp): 1033
  Cloning method: Gibson Cloning
  Sequencing primers: 5′ GACGTGGGTTTCTGGCA
Gene/Insert 4
  Gene/Insert name: loxP
  Species: Synthetic
  Insert size (bp): 34
  Cloning method: Unknown
  Sequencing primers: 5′ GACGTGGGTTTCTGGCAG
Gene/Insert 5
  Gene/Insert name: lox2272-71
  Species: Synthetic
  Insert size (bp): 34
  Cloning method: Restriction Enzyme; 5′ cloning site PmII (destroyed during cloning); 3′ cloning site AatII (destroyed during cloning)
  Sequencing primers: 5′ AATGCTTCGAGGTCCTGTATTGG
Terms and licenses: Academic/Nonprofit Terms; Industry Terms: Not Available to Industry
Depositor comments: Vector used to create Aspergillus nidulans parental strains with LP2 by polyethylene glycol (PEG)-calcium-based transformation with NotI linearized vector pGemLP2-loxP-bar-Lox2272-71 containing 1 kb homology regions at 5′ and 3′ of the floxed bar to facilitate homologous recombination in IS1 locus of A. nidulans. Colonies are selected for resistance to glufosinate extracted from Basta.
How to cite: pGem-LP2-loxP-bar-lox2272-71 was a gift from Yit Heng Chooi (Addgene plasmid # 168786 ; http://n2t.net/addgene:168786 ; RRID:Addgene_168786)
