[The description below was written by a language model from this plasmid's Addgene catalogue record and pLannotate feature annotations shown in this document.]
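Description:
pGem-LP2-loxP-bar-lox2272-71 is a pGEM-based targeting vector used to install a recombinase "landing pad" (LP2) at the IS1 locus of the filamentous fungus Aspergillus nidulans. It is propagated in E. coli as a high-copy plasmid through a ColE1/pUC-type origin with ampicillin selection (AmpR under the bla promoter). It keeps the usual pGEM backbone elements: an f1 origin, T7 and SP6 promoters flanking the cloning region, and lac promoter/operator and lacZα remnants. It has no fungal replication function and is meant to integrate into the chromosome. The catalogue lists a total size of 6,560 bp, while the annotated sequencing record is 6,720 nt.

The payload is a bar cassette encoding phosphinothricin acetyltransferase from Streptomyces hygroscopicus. It is driven by the A. nidulans trpC promoter and followed by a partial NOS terminator, and it confers resistance to glufosinate (Basta) in the fungus. The cassette is bracketed by two heterospecific Cre target sites, a lox2272-71 variant on one side and loxP on the other. These do not recombine with each other, so the pair can support directional cassette exchange rather than simple excision. About 1 kb of IS1 homology lies on each side. The short methylase and prpD hits in these flanking regions are probably automated matches within the fungal arms, and the small TRP1, ARS1 and AmpR-promoter fragments inside the cassette appear to be cloning remnants.

According to the depositor, the vector is linearised and introduced into A. nidulans, where homologous recombination places the floxed bar marker at IS1 and transformants are selected on glufosinate. The resulting LP2 strain then serves as a recipient for Cre/lox-mediated chromosomal integration, which the associated publication applies to heterologous expression of biosynthetic gene clusters.
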