Features (pLannotate 1.2.2; 23 found; start..end, strand, type, name):
    627..794     +  CDS            pspPIM (fragment): MTP1_PSYTA - Protein inferred from homology: Swiss-Prot protein existence level 3. This methylase recognizes the double-stranded sequence GGNCC, causes specific methylation on C-4 on both strands, and protects the DNA from cleavage by the PspPI endonuclease. From Psychrobacter sp. (strain TA137).
   1036..1105    -  promoter       AmpR promoter (fragment): bla
   1150..1178    +  protein_bind   lox2272 (fragment): Cre-mediated recombination occurs in the 8-bp core sequence (GGATACTT). lox2272 sites are compatible with each other, but incompatible with loxP or loxN sites (Lee and Saito, 1988). Cre recombinase
   1189..1228    +  promoter       TRP1 promoter (fragment): S. cerevisiae TRP1
   1229..1317    +  CDS            TRP1 (fragment): phosphoribosylanthranilate isomerase, required for tryptophan biosynthesis; S. cerevisiae TRP1; yeast auxotrophic marker
   1323..1682    +  promoter       trpC promoter: promoter for Aspergillus nidulans trpC
   1705..2256    +  CDS            BlpR: phosphinothricin acetyltransferase; Streptomyces hygroscopicus bar; confers resistance to bialophos or phosphinothricin
   2271..2392    +  terminator     NOS terminator (fragment): nopaline synthase terminator and poly(A) signal
   2411..2627    +  rep_origin     ARS1 (fragment): S. cerevisiae autonomously replicating sequence ARS1
   2648..2681    +  protein_bind   loxP: Cre-mediated recombination occurs in the 8-bp core sequence (GCATACAT). Cre recombinase
   3522..3791    +  CDS            prpD (fragment): PRPD_SALTY - Experimental evidence at protein level: Swiss-Prot protein existence level 1. Involved in the catabolism of short chain fatty acids (SCFA) via the 2-methylcitrate cycle I (propionate degradation route). Catalyzes the dehydration of 2-methylcitrate (2-MC) to yield the cis isomer of 2-methyl-aconitate. It is also able to catalyze the dehydration of citrate at a lower rate, and the hydration of cis- aconitate. It has no aconitase-like activity and is unable to catalyze the hydration of 2-methyl-cis-aconitate. From Salmonella typhimurium (strain LT2 / SGSC1412 / ATCC 700720).
   3845..3863    -  promoter       SP6 promoter: promoter for bacteriophage SP6 RNA polymerase
   3905..3921    -  protein_bind   lac operator: The lac repressor binds to the lac operator to inhibit transcription in E. coli. This inhibition can be relieved by adding lactose or isopropyl-β-D-thiogalactopyranoside (IPTG). lac repressor encoded by lacI
   3929..3959    -  promoter       lac promoter: promoter for the E. coli lac operon
   3974..3995    -  protein_bind   CAP binding site: CAP binding activates transcription in the presence of cAMP. E. coli catabolite activator protein
   4008..4100    -  CDS            lacI (fragment): lac repressor; lacI; The lac repressor binds to the lac operator to inhibit transcription in E. coli. This inhibition can be relieved by adding lactose or isopropyl-β-D-thiogalactopyranoside (IPTG).
   4283..4871    -  rep_origin     ori: high-copy-number ColE1/pMB1/pBR322/pUC origin of replication
   5042..5902    -  CDS            AmpR: β-lactamase; bla; confers resistance to ampicillin, carbenicillin, and related antibiotics
   5903..6007    -  promoter       AmpR promoter: bla
   6034..6084    +  misc_feature   bom (fragment): basis of mobility region from pBR322
   6112..6540    -  rep_origin     f1 ori (sequence partly withheld): f1 bacteriophage origin of replication; arrow indicates direction of (+) strand synthesis
   6544..6701    -  CDS            lacZα (fragment): LacZα fragment of β-galactosidase; lacZ fragment
   6704..2       +  promoter       T7 promoter (across the origin): promoter for bacteriophage T7 RNA polymerase
>Addgene plasmid #168786 | pGem-LP2-loxP-bar-lox2272-71 | addgene full sequence | sequence record 353782 | Addgene NGS Result
GGGCGAATTGGGCCCGACGTCGCATGCTCCCGGCCGCCATGGCGGCCGCGGACATCTCTCATGGCTCGCC
CTCGTGTCAAACCTTCTCGCCTGCTCACACAATCCCAGGGCCCAATGATGATGCCAACTCAGCAGCTATA
TTCTCATGCTGGGACCTCATTCGTAAAGCAAAACCGAGAGTTCATACCATGGAAGAAACGAGCGGTCTGT
TCGATCGGCATCAACAAGTGTTCCTCCGGGTTATCTGTGATTTCATAGAGACAGGGTACTCCGTCCGATG
GGCCCTTCTTAATTGTATGTGGTATGGGGTGCCACAGTCTCGAAAGAGATTGATTATCATTGCGTCAGGG
TATGCGTGCTCAAGATTCGATGCTGACTCATGACTAACATCGGTCCTTTTTAGGCCTGGGGAAAGCCTCC
CACGGCTGCCAAGGCCTACTCATGGCCTGCCAGGGTCCGGGCTGCGTGATCTTACAACAATCAGCCAGGC
AATTCGCGATATCCCCACTGGAAGTCCCGATCACGACGTCGTTGCCGCACGGGGTCGCGGAGTTCATAAT
CGAAGAGCTCCATTCGACGGAAACCGACAAGCTCGCACAATAACATGCGGCGGTGGGGACAATTATCATC
CCTCTGGATTGCGCGGTTTTACCCTCAGGGAGTTTGCTTGTCTGCAAACCTTTCCTCTGGGCTTTCGGTT
CCTGGGCGGTAGGACGCAGGTAAAGAGGCAGATCGGCAATGCAGTGCCTCCCCTACTGGCCAAAGCTGTC
TTTAAGGAAATCATCAGGTCGCTGCAAGACACCGATGAGCGTGAATTGCACGAAAACCAATGATCGCCAT
TAGGGTCCTGAGGAACCACATGCTCTGGACCTAGCCGCGGGATTGCAGAACGCCGTCCAACCGTGGAGAC
CTCGGCGAGCGATCGGAAGCGATAACACGCTGGACAACGGGAAGAGGCTCAGTCTGTTCTCAGCCAAGAC
AGATAGTAGTGGCAGATCTTCCAATTGAACGTTTGATGATTGCTGGTCTGTGTAAAGGGTTATTGTCTCA
TGAGCGGATACATATTTGAATGTATTTAGAAAAATAAACAAATAGGGGTTCCGCGCACATTTCCCCGAAA
AGTGCCACCTGACGTACAGCTAGCTACCGTTCGTATAGGATACTTTATACGAAGTTATGATCTATAATGT
GAGTATACGTGATTAAGCACACAAAGGCAGCTTGGAGTATGTCTGTTATTAATTTCACAGGTAGTTCTGG
TCCATTGGTGAAAGTTTGCGGCTTGCAGAGCACAGAGGCCGCAGAATGTGCTCTAGACTCGACAGAAGAT
GATATTGAAGGAGCACTTTTTGGGCTTGGCTGGAGCTAGTGGAGGTCAACAATGAATGCCTATTTTGGTT
TAGTCGTCCAGGCGGTGAGCACAAAATTTGTGTCGTTTGACAAGATGGTTCATTTAGGCAACTGGTCAGA
TCAGCCCCACTTGTAGCAGTAGCGGCGGCGCTCGAAGTGTGACTCTTATTAGCAGACAGGAACGAGGACA
TTATTATCATCTGCTGCTTGGTGCACGATAACTTGGTGCGTTTGTCAAGCAAGGTAAGTGAACGACCCGG
TCATACCTTCTTAAGTTCGCCCTTCCTCCCTTTATTTCAGATTCAATCTGACTTACCTATTCTACCCAAG
CAAAGCTTCGATTAGGAAGTAACCATGAGCCCAGAACGACGCCCGGCCGACATCCGCCGTGCCACCGAGG
CGGACATGCCGGCGGTCTGCACCATCGTCAACCACTACATCGAGACAAGCACGGTCAACTTCCGTACCGA
GCCGCAGGAACCGCAGGAGTGGACGGACGACCTCGTCCGTCTGCGGGAGCGCTATCCCTGGCTCGTCGCC
GAGGTGGACGGCGAGGTCGCCGGCATCGCCTACGCGGGCCCCTGGAAGGCACGCAACGCCTACGACTGGA
CGGCCGAGTCGACCGTGTACGTCTCCCCCCGCCACCAGCGGACGGGACTGGGCTCCACGCTCTACACCCA
CCTGCTGAAGTCCCTGGAGGCACAGGGCTTCAAGAGCGTGGTCGCTGTCATCGGGCTGCCCAACGACCCG
AGCGTGCGCATGCACGAGGCGCTCGGATATGCCCCCCGCGGCATGCTGCGGGCGGCCGGCTTCAAGCACG
GGAACTGGCATGACGTGGGTTTCTGGCAGCTGGACTTCAGCCTGCCGGTACCGCCCCGTCCGGTCCTGCC
CGTCACCGAGATCTGATCCGTCGACCTGCAGATCGTTCAAACATTTGGCAATAAAGTTTCTTAAGATTGA
ATCCTGTTGCCGGTCTTGCGATGATTATCATATAATTTCTGTTGAATTACGTTAAGCATGTAATAATTAA
CATGTAATGCATAGTACCGAGAAACTAGTGGATCTAAACATAAAATCTGTAAAATAACAAGATGTAAAGA
TAATGCTAAATCATTTGGCTTTTTGATTGATTGTACAGGAAAATATACATCGCAGGGGGTTGACTTTTAC
CATTTCACCGCAATGGAATCAAACTTGTTGAAGAGAATGTTCACAGGCGCATACGCTACAATGACCCGAT
TCTTGCTAGCCTTTTCTCGGTCTTGCAAACAACCGCCGCGGCCGGTCGAGGGACCTAATAACTTCGTATA
GCATACATTATACGAAGTTATATTAAGGGTTCCGGATCGCGGCGGTTGATTGAGTCGAGATAGTCGAGAT
GGCCGGGTCATAGGAACGCTGGAGTGGTAGATGCGGGGTACGGTGGGAAGCGCCATCTGGGGCACCCGTT
GACCAGCTTGGAAGGGCCGAAAAGCGCTACAATCACTAAAGAGCACATTAAGGCGAGTCCGATTCAAAGG
ACGTAAAGCAGCTTGAGCAAGATGCCAAATTCCGAGATCGGATGGTAAAATCACCGAGTGTAACCGGCGA
GCAGCTATGTACTCCTTACGGTGTGCGGGTAAATGCCCGGCCCAGAGGCGTAAAAGCCACGGCCTCGGCT
CAGTCGGCCAACCGTCAATCCCTCCCTCCCAGAGACTCAGCCGACCCTTCTTCTTCTCTCCCTCTCCCTT
CCTTCCGACCAGGCGATTTCTTTCTTCTCCTTCTGACATCAATTGGGTATTGCAATCTCAATCCTATCTC
TGTGTCCTTTCTCTTCTCTTCACTATGTCTGCCTCTTCAGCGCTGAGACGGCTGACCCACAGGTCTCCCC
GCAATCTCCAGTCCCGCATCGCTTCGCTCTCCCGCACCTCTTGTTCCCCTTCGTCGACGTTCAACTCCTA
CAGAGCTTCTTCATCTCCTGCTTTACCTCGTGCTTCGAGATTCTCAACAATGGCTTCTCTACGATCGGCG
GCGCCAATTCCCGCGTCCTCCCAAGTGGACTATGATCCTGAAATCAAGGACATGGCCGACTACATCCACA
ACTACAAGATCGACTCTGATCTCGCGGTATGAGCTCCAATTGAGAACCCAATTATGGATTGATGGGGTAA
TACGCAATTGGTACTGATTAAATACAGTTCGACACCGCCCGCCTGGTTCTCCTTGATACTCTTGGATGTG
GTCTGGAAGCTCTGAAGTTCAAGGAGTGCACCAAGCTCCTTGGACCGGTTGTTGATGGCACTGTCGTTCC
TAACGGCACTCGCGTTCCTGGTACTCCCTACCAGCTAGACCCTGTAAATGGTGCCTTCAACATCGGTGCA
ATGATCCGCTGGCTCGATTACAATGACTGCTGGCTCGCTGCTGAGTGGGGTCATCCTTCCGACAACTTGG
GCGGCCGCCTGCAGGTCGACCATATGGGAGAGCTCCCAACGCGTTGGATGCATAGCTTGAGTATTCTATA
GTGTCACCTAAATAGCTTGGCGTAATCATGGTCATAGCTGTTTCCTGTGTGAAATTGTTATCCGCTCACA
ATTCCACACAACATACGAGCCGGAAGCATAAAGTGTAAAGCCTGGGGTGCCTAATGAGTGAGCTAACTCA
CATTAATTGCGTTGCGCTCACTGCCCGCTTTCCAGTCGGGAAACCTGTCGTGCCAGCTGCATTAATGAAT
CGGCCAACGCGCGGGGAGAGGCGGTTTGCGTATTGGGCGCTCTTCCGCTTCCTCGCTCACTGACTCGCTG
CGCTCGGTCGTTCGGCTGCGGCGAGCGGTATCAGCTCACTCAAAGGCGGTAATACGGTTATCCACAGAAT
CAGGGGATAACGCAGGAAAGAACATGTGAGCAAAAGGCCAGCAAAAGGCCAGGAACCGTAAAAAGGCCGC
GTTGCTGGCGTTTTTCCATAGGCTCCGCCCCCCTGACGAGCATCACAAAAATCGACGCTCAAGTCAGAGG
TGGCGAAACCCGACAGGACTATAAAGATACCAGGCGTTTCCCCCTGGAAGCTCCCTCGTGCGCTCTCCTG
TTCCGACCCTGCCGCTTACCGGATACCTGTCCGCCTTTCTCCCTTCGGGAAGCGTGGCGCTTTCTCATAG
CTCACGCTGTAGGTATCTCAGTTCGGTGTAGGTCGTTCGCTCCAAGCTGGGCTGTGTGCACGAACCCCCC
GTTCAGCCCGACCGCTGCGCCTTATCCGGTAACTATCGTCTTGAGTCCAACCCGGTAAGACACGACTTAT
CGCCACTGGCAGCAGCCACTGGTAACAGGATTAGCAGAGCGAGGTATGTAGGCGGTGCTACAGAGTTCTT
GAAGTGGTGGCCTAACTACGGCTACACTAGAAGAACAGTATTTGGTATCTGCGCTCTGCTGAAGCCAGTT
ACCTTCGGAAAAAGAGTTGGTAGCTCTTGATCCGGCAAACAAACCACCGCTGGTAGCGGTGGTTTTTTTG
TTTGCAAGCAGCAGATTACGCGCAGAAAAAAAGGATCTCAAGAAGATCCTTTGATCTTTTCTACGGGGTC
TGACGCTCAGTGGAACGAAAACTCACGTTAAGGGATTTTGGTCATGAGATTATCAAAAAGGATCTTCACC
TAGATCCTTTTAAATTAAAAATGAAGTTTTAAATCAATCTAAAGTATATATGAGTAAACTTGGTCTGACA
GTTACCAATGCTTAATCAGTGAGGCACCTATCTCAGCGATCTGTCTATTTCGTTCATCCATAGTTGCCTG
ACTCCCCGTCGTGTAGATAACTACGATACGGGAGGGCTTACCATCTGGCCCCAGTGCTGCAATGATACCG
CGAGACCCACGCTCACCGGCTCCAGATTTATCAGCAATAAACCAGCCAGCCGGAAGGGCCGAGCGCAGAA
GTGGTCCTGCAACTTTATCCGCCTCCATCCAGTCTATTAATTGTTGCCGGGAAGCTAGAGTAAGTAGTTC
GCCAGTTAATAGTTTGCGCAACGTTGTTGCCATTGCTACAGGCATCGTGGTGTCACGCTCGTCGTTTGGT
ATGGCTTCATTCAGCTCCGGTTCCCAACGATCAAGGCGAGTTACATGATCCCCCATGTTGTGCAAAAAAG
CGGTTAGCTCCTTCGGTCCTCCGATCGTTGTCAGAAGTAAGTTGGCCGCAGTGTTATCACTCATGGTTAT
GGCAGCACTGCATAATTCTCTTACTGTCATGCCATCCGTAAGATGCTTTTCTGTGACTGGTGAGTACTCA
ACCAAGTCATTCTGAGAATAGTGTATGCGGCGACCGAGTTGCTCTTGCCCGGCGTCAATACGGGATAATA
CCGCGCCACATAGCAGAACTTTAAAAGTGCTCATCATTGGAAAACGTTCTTCGGGGCGAAAACTCTCAAG
GATCTTACCGCTGTTGAGATCCAGTTCGATGTAACCCACTCGTGCACCCAACTGATCTTCAGCATCTTTT
ACTTTCACCAGCGTTTCTGGGTGAGCAAAAACAGGAAGGCAAAATGCCGCAAAAAAGGGAATAAGGGCGA
CACGGAAATGTTGAATACTCATACTCTTCCTTTTTCAATATTATTGAAGCATTTATCAGGGTTATTGTCT
CATGAGCGGATACATATTTGAATGTATTTAGAAAAATAAACAAATAGGGGTTCCGCGCACATTTCCCCGA
AAAGTGCCACCTGATGCGGTGTGAAATACCGCACAGATGCGTAAGGAGAAAATACCGCATCAGGAAATTG
TAAGCGTTAATATTTTGTTAAAATTCGCGTTAAATTTTTGTTAAATCAGCTCATTTTTTAACCAATAGGC
CGAAATCGGCAAAATCCCTTATAAATCAAAAGAATAGACCGAGATAGGGT
[37 nt withheld, positions 6211-6247]
AAAGAACGTGGACTCCAACGTCAAAGG
[49 nt withheld, positions 6275-6323]
T
[91 nt withheld, positions 6325-6415]
G
[124 nt withheld, positions 6417-6540]
CCATTCGCCATTCAGGCTGCGCAACTGTTGGGAAGGGCGATCGGTGCGGGCCTCTTCGCTATTACGCCAG
CTGGCGAAAGGGGGATGTGCTGCAAGGCGATTAAGTTGGGTAACGCCAGGGTTTTCCCAGTCACGACGTT
GTAAAACGACGGCCAGTGAATTGTAATACGACTCACTATA
